Addgene plasmid #160097: pDONR221_mmIrf1 (closed)
Purpose: Expresses murine Irf1 in mammalian cells
Depositing lab: Rizwan Haq. Depositing organization: Dana-Farber Cancer Institute. Publication: Inactivation of Fbxw7 impairs dsRNA sensing and confers resistance to PD-1 blockade. Gstalder C, Liu D, Miao D, Lutterbach B, DeVine AL, Lin C, Shettigar M, Pancholi P, Buchbinder EI, Carter SL, Manos MP, Rojas-Rudilla V, Brennick R, Gjini E, Chen PH, Lako A, Rodig S, Yoon CH, Freeman GJ, Barbie DA, Hodi FS, Miles W, Van Allen EM, Haq R. Cancer Discov. 2020 May 5. pii: 2159-8290.CD-19-1416. doi: 10.1158/2159-8290.CD-19-1416. PubMed 32371478.
Backbone
  Vector backbone: pDONR221 backbone
  Backbone size w/o insert (bp): 3811
  Vector type: Mammalian Expression ; Gateway entry vector
Growth in bacteria
  Bacterial resistance: Kanamycin, 50 μg/mL
  Growth temperature: 37°C
  Growth strain: DH5alpha
  Copy number: High Copy
Gene/Insert
  Gene/Insert name: Irf1
  Species: M. musculus (mouse)
  Entrez Gene: Irf1 (a.k.a. Irf-1)
  Cloning method: Gateway Cloning
  Sequencing primers: 5′ M13 fwd; 3′ M13 rev
Terms and licenses: Academic/Nonprofit Terms; Industry Terms: Not Available to Industry
How to cite: pDONR221_mmIrf1 (closed) was a gift from Rizwan Haq (Addgene plasmid # 160097 ; http://n2t.net/addgene:160097 ; RRID:Addgene_160097)
