[The description below was written by a language model from this plasmid's Addgene catalogue record and pLannotate feature annotations shown in this document.]
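Description:
pDONR221_mmIrf1 (closed) is a Gateway entry clone built on the pDONR221 backbone and carrying the mouse Irf1 coding sequence. It is maintained in E. coli as a high-copy plasmid through a ColE1/pUC-type origin and selected with kanamycin via an aminoglycoside phosphotransferase (KanR) gene. An f1 phage origin is also annotated, along with rrnB T1 and T2 transcription terminators that shield the cloning region from read-through transcription, a short lacZα fragment, and a T7 promoter lying just outside attL2 and pointing back toward the insert. The sequenced record is 3,811 nt. This is the same figure the catalogue lists as the backbone size without insert, so that catalogue value appears to describe the whole plasmid.

The Irf1 open reading frame (about 1 kb) encodes interferon regulatory factor 1, a transcriptional regulator of interferon and interferon-inducible genes that is involved in immune responses, cell-cycle control and growth arrest. It sits between attL1 and attL2, the recombination sites used by LR Clonase to move an insert directionally into attR-containing destination vectors. "Closed" in Gateway naming usually indicates that the native stop codon is retained, which would preclude C-terminal fusions, although the record does not define the term. No tags are annotated.

The stated purpose is expression of murine Irf1 in mammalian cells, but the feature table shows no mammalian promoter or polyadenylation signal. The plasmid therefore serves as a shuttle intermediate, and expression requires LR transfer into a suitable mammalian destination vector. The associated publication concerns dsRNA sensing and resistance to PD-1 blockade.
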