Features (pLannotate 1.2.2; 10 found; start..end, strand, type, name):
     33..132     +  protein_bind   attL1: mutant version of attL; recombination site for the Gateway® LR reaction LR Clonase™
    150..1136    +  CDS            Irf1: IRF1_MOUSE - Experimental evidence at protein level: Swiss-Prot protein existence level 1. Transcriptional regulator which displays a remarkable functional diversity in the regulation of cellular responses (PubMed:11244049, PubMed:11846971, PubMed:11846974, PubMed:16932750, PubMed:20049431). Regulates transcription of IFN and IFN-inducible genes, host response to viral and bacterial infections, regulation of many genes expressed during hematopoiesis, inflammation, immune responses and cell proliferation and differentiation, regulation of the cell cycle and induction of growth arrest and progra
   1156..1255    -  protein_bind   attL2: mutant version of attL; recombination site for the Gateway® LR reaction LR Clonase™
   1273..1291    -  promoter       T7 promoter: promoter for bacteriophage T7 RNA polymerase
   1425..2234    +  CDS            KanR: aminoglycoside phosphotransferase; aph(3')-Ia; confers resistance to kanamycin in bacteria or G418 (Geneticin®) in eukaryotes
   2381..2969    +  rep_origin     ori: high-copy-number ColE1/pMB1/pBR322/pUC origin of replication
   3036..3491    +  rep_origin     f1 ori (sequence partly withheld): f1 bacteriophage origin of replication; arrow indicates direction of (+) strand synthesis
   3543..3570    -  terminator     rrnB T2 terminator: transcription terminator T2 from the E. coli rrnB gene
   3702..3745    +  terminator     rrnB T1 terminator: Escherichia coli rrnB; transcription terminator T1 from the E. coli rrnB gene
   3792..17      -  CDS            lacZα (fragment) (across the origin): LacZα fragment of β-galactosidase; lacZ fragment
>Addgene plasmid #160097 | pDONR221_mmIrf1 (closed) | addgene full sequence | sequence record 314284 | Addgene NGS Result
GTAAAACGACGGCCAGTCTTAAGCTCGGGCCCCAAATAATGATTTTATTTTGACTGATAGTGACCTGTTC
GTTGCAACAAATTGATGAGCAATGCTTTTTTATAATGCCAACTTTGTACAAAAAAGCAGGCTTGAAGGAA
TTCGGTACCATGCCAATCACTCGAATGCGGATGAGACCCTGGCTAGAGATGCAGATTAATTCCAACCAAA
TCCCAGGGCTGATCTGGATCAATAAAGAAGAGATGATCTTCCAGATTCCATGGAAGCACGCTGCTAAGCA
CGGCTGGGACATCAACAAGGATGCCTGTCTGTTCCGGAGCTGGGCCATTCACACAGGCCGATACAAAGCA
GGAGAAAAAGAGCCAGATCCCAAGACATGGAAGGCAAACTTCCGTTGTGCCATGAACTCCCTGCCAGACA
TCGAGGAAGTGAAGGATCAGAGTAGGAACAAGGGCAGCTCTGCTGTGCGGGTGTACCGGATGCTGCCACC
CCTCACCAGGAACCAGAGGAAAGAGAGAAAGTCCAAGTCCAGCCGAGACACTAAGAGCAAAACCAAGAGG
AAGCTGTGTGGAGATGTTAGCCCGGACACTTTCTCTGATGGACTCAGCAGCTCTACCCTACCTGATGACC
ACAGCAGTTACACCACTCAGGGCTACCTGGGTCAGGACTTGGATATGGAAAGGGACATAACTCCAGCACT
GTCACCGTGTGTCGTCAGCAGCAGTCTCTCTGAGTGGCATATGCAGATGGACATTATACCAGATAGCACC
ACTGATCTGTATAACCTACAGGTGTCACCCATGCCTTCCACCTCCGAAGCCGCAACAGACGAGGATGAGG
AAGGGAAGATAGCCGAAGACCTTATGAAGCTCTTTGAACAGTCTGAGTGGCAGCCGACACACATCGATGG
CAAGGGATACTTGCTCAATGAGCCAGGGACCCAGCTCTCTTCTGTCTATGGAGACTTCAGCTGCAAAGAG
GAACCAGAGATTGACAGCCCTCGAGGGGACATTGGGATAGGCATACAACATGTCTTCACGGAGATGAAGA
ATATGGACTCCATCATGTGGATGGACAGCCTGCTGGGCAACTCTGTGAGGCTGCCGCCCTCTATTCAGGC
CATTCCTTGTGCACCATAGCTCGAGTGCGGCCGCAACCCAGCTTTCTTGTACAAAGTTGGCATTATAAGA
AAGCATTGCTTATCAATTTGTTGCAACGAACAGGTCACTATCAGTCAAAATAAAATCATTATTTGCCATC
CAGCTGATATCCCCTATAGTGAGTCGTATTACATGGTCATAGCTGTTTCCTGGCAGCTCTGGCCCGTGTC
TCAAAATCTCTGATGTTACATTGCACAAGATAAAAATATATCATCATGAACAATAAAACTGTCTGCTTAC
ATAAACAGTAATACAAGGGGTGTTATGAACCATATTCAACGGGAAACGTCGAGGCCGCGATTAAATTCCA
ACATGGATGCTGATTTATATGGGTATAAATGGGCCCGCGATAATGTCGGGCAATCAGGTGCGACAATCTA
TCGCTTGTATGGGAAGCCCGATGCGCCAGAGTTGTTTCTGAAACATGGCAAAGGTAGCGTTGCCAATGAT
GTTACAGATGAGATGGTCAGACTAAACTGGCTGACGGAATTTATGCCTCTCCCGACCATCAAGCATTTTA
TCCGTACTCCTGATGATGCATGGTTACTCACCACTGCGATCCCCGGAAAAACAGCATTCCAGGTATTAGA
AGAATATCCTGATTCAGGTGAAAATATTGTTGATGCGCTGGCAGTGTTCCTGCGCCGGTTGCATTCGATT
CCTGTTTGTAATTGTCCTTTTAACAGCGATCGCGTATTTCGACTCGCTCAGGCGCAATCACGAATGAATA
ACGGTTTGGTTGATGCGAGTGATTTTGATGACGAGCGTAATGGCTGGCCTGTTGAACAAGTCTGGAAAGA
AATGCATAAACTTTTGCCATTCTCACCGGATTCAGTCGTCACTCATGGTGATTTCTCACTTGATAACCTT
ATTTTTGACGAGGGGAAATTAATAGGTTGTATTGATGTTGGACGAGTCGGAATCGCAGACCGATACCAGG
ATCTTGCCATCCTATGGAACTGCCTCGGTGAGTTTTCTCCTTCATTACAGAAACGGCTTTTTCAAAAATA
TGGTATTGATAATCCTGATATGAATAAATTGCAGTTTCATTTGATGCTCGATGAGTTTTTCTAATCAGAA
TTGGTTAATTGGTTGTAACACTGGCAGAGCATTACGCTGACTTGACGGGACGGCGCAAGCTCATGACCAA
AATCCCTTAACGTGAGTTACGCGTCGTTCCACTGAGCGTCAGACCCCGTAGAAAAGATCAAAGGATCTTC
TTGAGATCCTTTTTTTCTGCGCGTAATCTGCTGCTTGCAAACAAAAAAACCACCGCTACCAGCGGTGGTT
TGTTTGCCGGATCAAGAGCTACCAACTCTTTTTCCGAAGGTAACTGGCTTCAGCAGAGCGCAGATACCAA
ATACTGTTCTTCTAGTGTAGCCGTAGTTAGGCCACCACTTCAAGAACTCTGTAGCACCGCCTACATACCT
CGCTCTGCTAATCCTGTTACCAGTGGCTGCTGCCAGTGGCGATAAGTCGTGTCTTACCGGGTTGGACTCA
AGACGATAGTTACCGGATAAGGCGCAGCGGTCGGGCTGAACGGGGGGTTCGTGCACACAGCCCAGCTTGG
AGCGAACGACCTACACCGAACTGAGATACCTACAGCGTGAGCTATGAGAAAGCGCCACGCTTCCCGAAGG
GAGAAAGGCGGACAGGTATCCGGTAAGCGGCAGGGTCGGAACAGGAGAGCGCACGAGGGAGCTTCCAGGG
GGAAACGCCTGGTATCTTTATAGTCCTGTCGGGTTTCGCCACCTCTGACTTGAGCGTCGATTTTTGTGAT
GCTCGTCAGGGGGGCGGAGCCTATGGAAAAACGCCAGCAACGCGGCCTTTTTACGGTTCCTGGCCTTTTG
CTGGCCTTTTGCTCACATGTATGGG
[124 nt withheld, positions 3036-3159]
C
[91 nt withheld, positions 3161-3251]
A
[49 nt withheld, positions 3253-3301]
CCTTTGACGTTGGAGTCCACGTTCTTT
[37 nt withheld, positions 3329-3365]
ACCCTATCTCGGTCTATTCTTTTGATTTATAAGGGATTTTGCCGATTTCGGCCTATTGGTTAAAAAATGA
GCTGATTTAACAAAAATTTAACGCGAATTTTAACAAAATATTAACGTTTACAATTTCACATGTGCTGAGG
ATCGAGTCTTAATTACTGCCGGCCTTGTAGAAACGCAAAAAGGCCATCCGTCAGGATGGCCTTCTGCTTA
GTTTGATGCCTGGCAGTTTATGGCGGGCGTCCTGCCCGCCACCCTCCGGGCCGTTGCTTCACAACGTTCA
AATCCGCTCCCGGCGGATTTGTCCTACTCAGGAGAGCGTTCACCGACAAACAACAGATAAAACGAAAGGC
CCAGTCTTCCGACTGAGCCTTTCGTTTTATTTGATGCCTGGCAGTTCCCTACTCTCGCGTTAACGCTAGC
ATGGATGTTTTCCCAGTCACGACGTT
